>Addgene plasmid #162248 | ER-mCherry-eMagA | depositor full sequence | sequence record 314510 | ER-mCherry-eMagA sequence 7220 bps
GTCGACATTGATTATTGACTAGTTATTAATAGTAATCAATTACGGGGTCATTAGTTCATAGCCCATATAT
GGAGTTCCGCGTTACATAACTTACGGTAAATGGCCCGCCTGGCTGACCGCCCAACGACCCCCGCCCATTG
ACGTCAATAATGACGTATGTTCCCATAGTAACGCCAATAGGGACTTTCCATTGACGTCAATGGGTGGACT
ATTTACGGTAAACTGCCCACTTGGCAGTACATCAAGTGTATCATATGCCAAGTACGCCCCCTATTGACGT
CAATGACGGTAAATGGCCCGCCTGGCATTATGCCCAGTACATGACCTTATGGGACTTTCCTACTTGGCAG
TACATCTACGTATTAGTCATCGCTATTACCATGGGTCGAGGTGAGCCCCACGTTCTGCTTCACTCTCCCC
ATCTCCCCCCCCTCCCCACCCCCAATTTTGTATTTATTTATTTTTTAATTATTTTGTGCAGCGATGGGGG
CGGGGGGGGGGGGGGCGCGCGCCAGGCGGGGCGGGGCGGGGGCGAGGGCGGGGCGGGGCGAGGCGGAGAG
GTGCGGCGGCAGCCAATCAGAGCGGCGCGCTCCGAAAGTTTCCTTTTATGGCGAGGCGGCGGCGGCGGCG
GCCCTATAAAAAGCGAAGCGCGCGGCGGGCGGGAGTCGCTGCGTTGCCTTCGCCCCGTGCCCCGCTCCGC
GCCGCCTCGCGCCGCCCGCCCCGGCTCTGACTGACCGCGTTACTCCCACAGGTGAGCGGGCGGGACGGCC
CTTCTCCTCCGGGCTGTAATTAGCGCTTGGTTTAATGACGGCTCGTTTCTTTTCTGTGGCTGCGTGAAAG
CCTTAAAGGGCTCCGGGAGGGCCCTTTGTGCGGGGGGGAGCGGCTCGGGGGGTGCGTGCGTGTGTGTGTG
CGTGGGGAGCGCCGCGTGCGGCCCGCGCTGCCCGGCGGCTGTGAGCGCTGCGGGCGCGGCGCGGGGCTTT
GTGCGCTCCGCGTGTGCGCGAGGGGAGCGCGGCCGGGGGCGGTGCCCCGCGGTGCGGGGGGGCTGCGAGG
GGAACAAAGGCTGCGTGCGGGGTGTGTGCGTGGGGGGGTGAGCAGGGGGTGTGGGCGCGGCGGTCGGGCT
GTAACCCCCCCCTGCACCCCCCTCCCCGAGTTGCTGAGCACGGCCCGGCTTCGGGTGCGGGGCTCCGTGC
GGGGCGTGGCGCGGGGCTCGCCGTGCCGGGCGGGGGGTGGCGGCAGGTGGGGGTGCCGGGCGGGGCGGGG
CCGCCTCGGGCCGGGGAGGGCTCGGGGGAGGGGCGCGGCGGCCCCGGAGCGCCGGCGGCTGTCGAGGCGC
GGCGAGCCGCAGCCATTGCCTTTTATGGTAATCGTGCGAGAGGGCGCAGGGACTTCCTTTGTCCCAAATC
TGGCGGAGCCGAAATCTGGGAGGCGCCGCCGCACCCCCTCTAGCGGGCGCGGGCGAAGCGGTGCGGCGCC
GGCAGGAAGGAAATGGGCGGGGAGGGCCTTCGTGCGTCGCCGCGCCGCCGTCCCCTTCTCCATCTCCAGC
CTCGGGGCTGCCGCAGGGGGACGGCTGCCTTCGGGGGGGACGGGGCAGGGCGGGGTTCGGCTTCTGGCGT
GTGACCGGCGGCTCTAGAGCCTCTGCTAACCATGTTCATGCCTTCTTCTTTTTCCTACAGCTCCTGGGCA
ACGTGCTGGTTATTGTGCTGTCTCATCATTTTGGCAAAGAATTCGGTACCGCGGGCCCGGGATCCACCGG
AAGCCACCTGCATGCGGCCGCGCCACCATGGATCCTGTGGTGGTGCTGGGGCTCTGTCTCTCCTGTTTGC
TTCTCCTTTCACTCTGGAAACAGAGCTATGGGGGAGGGTTGGATCCACCGGTCATGGTGAGCAAGGGCGA
GGAGGATAACATGGCCATCATCAAGGAGTTCATGCGCTTCAAGGTGCACATGGAGGGCTCCGTGAACGGC
CACGAGTTCGAGATCGAGGGCGAGGGCGAGGGCCGCCCCTACGAGGGCACCCAGACCGCCAAGCTGAAGG
TGACCAAGGGTGGCCCCCTGCCCTTCGCCTGGGACATCCTGTCCCCTCAGTTCATGTACGGCTCCAAGGC
CTACGTGAAGCACCCCGCCGACATCCCCGACTACTTGAAGCTGTCCTTCCCCGAGGGCTTCAAGTGGGAG
CGCGTGATGAACTTCGAGGACGGCGGCGTGGTGACCGTGACCCAGGACTCCTCCCTGCAGGACGGCGAGT
TCATCTACAAGGTGAAGCTGCGCGGCACCAACTTCCCCTCCGACGGCCCCGTAATGCAGAAGAAGACCAT
GGGCTGGGAGGCCTCCTCCGAGCGGATGTACCCCGAGGACGGCGCCCTGAAGGGCGAGATCAAGCAGAGG
CTGAAGCTGAAGGACGGCGGCCACTACGACGCTGAGGTCAAGACCACCTACAAGGCCAAGAAGCCCGTGC
AGCTGCCCGGCGCCTACAACGTCAACATCAAGTTGGACATCACCTCCCACAACGAGGACTACACCATCGT
GGAACAGTACGAACGCGCCGAGGGCCGCCACTCCACCGGCGGCATGGACGAGCTGTACAAGGCGGCTCCG
GAGGCAGCGGCGGTTCTGGAGGTTCCGGTGGCGGCTCCGACGCGTATGGGACACACTCTTTACGCCCCTG
GAGGATACGACATTATGGGATATTTGGATCAGATTGCGAACCGCCCAAACCCTCAGGTCGAACTGGGGCC
TGTGGACCTGTCATGTGCCCTGATCCTGTGCGATCTGAAGCAAAAGGACACTCCGATCGTCTACGCCTCG
GAAGCCTTCTTGGAGATGACCGGATACAACAGACATGAGGTGCTCGGCAGGAACTGCAGATTCCTGCAGT
CCCCCGACGGGATGGTGAAACCAAAGTCGACTCGCAAATATGTGGACTCGAACACGATCTACACCATCAA
GAAGGCCATCGACCGGAACGCCGAGGTCCAGGTGGAGGTGGTCAACTTTAAGAAGAACGGCCAGCGGTTC
GTGAACTTTCTGACCATCATTCCGGTCCGGGATGAAACCGGAGAGTACAGATACTCCATCGGATTCCAGT
GCGAAACCGAATGAGTTAACCTCGAGGTACCGATGAATAGCTAAGGTCGACCGAGGCCGCAGGTAAGTAT
CAAGGTTACAAGACAGGTTTAAGGAGACCACATAGAAACTGGGCTTGTCGAGACAGAGAAGACTCTTGCG
TTTCTGATAGGCACCTATTGGTCTTACTGACATCCACTTTGCCTTTCTCTCCACAGGTGTCGACAATCAA
CCTCTGGATTACAAAATTTGTGAAAGATTGACTGGTATTCTTAACTATGTTGCTCCTTTTACGCTATGTG
GATACGCTGCTTTAATGCCTTTGTATCATGCTATTGCTTCCCGTATGGCTTTCATTTTCTCCTCCTTGTA
TAAATCCTGGTTGCTGTCTCTTTATGAGGAGTTGTGGCCCGTTGTCAGGCAACGTGGCGTGGTGTGCACT
GTGTTTGCTGACGCAACCCCCACTGGTTGGGGCATTGCCACCACCTGTCAGCTCCTTTCCGGGACTTTCG
CTTTCCCCCTCCCTATTGCCACGGCGGAACTCATCGCCGCCTGCCTTGCCCGCTGCTGGACAGGGGCTCG
GCTGTTGGGCACTGACAATTCCGTGGTGTTGTCGGGGAAGCTGACGTCCTTTCCATGGCTGCTCGCCTGT
GTTGCCACCTGGATTCTGCGCGGGACGTCCTTCTGCTACGTCCCTTCGGCCCTCAATCCAGCGGACCTTC
CTTCCCGCGGCCTGCTGCCGGCTCTGCGGCCTCTTCCGCGTCTTCGCCTTCGCCCTCAGACGAGTCGGAT
CTCCCTTTGGGCCGCCTCCCCGCCTGGAATTCGAGCTCGGTACGATCAGCCTCGACTGTGCCTTCTAGTT
GCCAGCCATCTGTTGTTTGCCCCTCCCCCGTGCCTTCCTTGACCCTGGAAGGTGCCACTCCCACTGTCCT
TTCCTAATAAAATGAGGAAATTGCATCGCATTGTCTGAGTAGGTGTCATTCTATTCTGGGGGGTGGGGTG
GGGCAGGACAGCAAGGGGGAGGATTGGGAAGACAATAGCAGGCCAGCTTTTGTTCCCTTTAGGGTTAATT
GCGCGCTTGGCGCTAATCATGGTCATAGCTGTTTCCACTCCTCAGGTGCAGGCTGCCTATCAGAAGGTGG
TGGCTGGTGTGGCCAATGCCCTGGCTCACAAATACCACTGAGATCTTTTTCCCTCTGCCAAAAATTATGG
GGACATCATGAAGCCCCTTGAGCATCTGACTTCTGGCTAATAAAGGAAATTTATTTTCATTGCAATAGTG
TGTTGGAATTTTTTGTGTCTCTCACTCGGAAGGACATATGGGAGGGCAAATCATTTAAAACATCAGAATG
AGTATTTGGTTTAGAGTTTGGCAACATATGCCATATGCTGGCTGCCATGAACAAAGGTGGCTATAAAGAG
GTCATCAGTATATGAAACAGCCCCCTGCTGTCCATTCCTTATTCCATAGAAAAGCCTTGACTTGAGGTTA
GATTTTTTTTTATATTTTGTTTGTGTTATTTTTTTCTTTAACATCCCTAAAATTTTCCTTACATGTTTTA
CTAGCCAGATTTTTCCTCCTCTCCTGACTACTCCCAGTCATAGCTGTCCCTCTTCTCTTATGAAGATCCC
TCGACCTGCAGCCCAAGCTTGGCGTAATCATGGTCATAGCTGTTTCCTGTGTGAAATTGTTATCCGCTCA
CAATTCCACACAACATACGAGCCGGAAGCATAAAGTGTAAAGCCTGGGGTGCCTAATGAGTGAGCTAACT
CACATTAATTGCGTTGCGCTCACTGCCCGCTTTCCAGTCGGGAAACCTGTCGTGCCAGCGGATCCGCATC
TCAATTAGTCAGCAACCATAGTCCCGCCCCTAACTCCGCCCATCCCGCCCCTAACTCCGCCCAGTTCCGC
CCATTCTCCGCCCCATGGCTGACTAATTTTTTTTATTTATGCAGAGGCCGAGGCCGCCTCGGCCTCTGAG
CTATTCCAGAAGTAGTGAGGAGGCTTTTTTGGAGGCCTAGGCTTTTGCAAAAAGCTAACTTGTTTATTGC
AGCTTATAATGGTTACAAATAAAGCAATAGCATCACAAATTTCACAAATAAAGCATTTTTTTCACTGCAT
TCTAGTTGTGGTTTGTCCAAACTCATCAATGTATCTTATCATGTCTGGATCCGCTGCATTAATGAATCGG
CCAACGCGCGGGGAGAGGCGGTTTGCGTATTGGGCGCTCTTCCGCTTCCTCGCTCACTGACTCGCTGCGC
TCGGTCGTTCGGCTGCGGCGAGCGGTATCAGCTCACTCAAAGGCGGTAATACGGTTATCCACAGAATCAG
GGGATAACGCAGGAAAGAACATGTGAGCAAAAGGCCAGCAAAAGGCCAGGAACCGTAAAAAGGCCGCGTT
GCTGGCGTTTTTCCATAGGCTCCGCCCCCCTGACGAGCATCACAAAAATCGACGCTCAAGTCAGAGGTGG
CGAAACCCGACAGGACTATAAAGATACCAGGCGTTTCCCCCTGGAAGCTCCCTCGTGCGCTCTCCTGTTC
CGACCCTGCCGCTTACCGGATACCTGTCCGCCTTTCTCCCTTCGGGAAGCGTGGCGCTTTCTCAATGCTC
ACGCTGTAGGTATCTCAGTTCGGTGTAGGTCGTTCGCTCCAAGCTGGGCTGTGTGCACGAACCCCCCGTT
CAGCCCGACCGCTGCGCCTTATCCGGTAACTATCGTCTTGAGTCCAACCCGGTAAGACACGACTTATCGC
CACTGGCAGCAGCCACTGGTAACAGGATTAGCAGAGCGAGGTATGTAGGCGGTGCTACAGAGTTCTTGAA
GTGGTGGCCTAACTACGGCTACACTAGAAGGACAGTATTTGGTATCTGCGCTCTGCTGAAGCCAGTTACC
TTCGGAAAAAGAGTTGGTAGCTCTTGATCCGGCAAACAAACCACCGCTGGTAGCGGTGGTTTTTTTGTTT
GCAAGCAGCAGATTACGCGCAGAAAAAAAGGATCTCAAGAAGATCCTTTGATCTTTTCTACGGGGTCTGA
CGCTCAGTGGAACGAAAACTCACGTTAAGGGATTTTGGTCATGAGATTATCAAAAAGGATCTTCACCTAG
ATCCTTTTAAATTAAAAATGAAGTTTTAAATCAATCTAAAGTATATATGAGTAAACTTGGTCTGACAGTT
ACCAATGCTTAATCAGTGAGGCACCTATCTCAGCGATCTGTCTATTTCGTTCATCCATAGTTGCCTGACT
CCCCGTCGTGTAGATAACTACGATACGGGAGGGCTTACCATCTGGCCCCAGTGCTGCAATGATACCGCGA
GACCCACGCTCACCGGCTCCAGATTTATCAGCAATAAACCAGCCAGCCGGAAGGGCCGAGCGCAGAAGTG
GTCCTGCAACTTTATCCGCCTCCATCCAGTCTATTAATTGTTGCCGGGAAGCTAGAGTAAGTAGTTCGCC
AGTTAATAGTTTGCGCAACGTTGTTGCCATTGCTACAGGCATCGTGGTGTCACGCTCGTCGTTTGGTATG
GCTTCATTCAGCTCCGGTTCCCAACGATCAAGGCGAGTTACATGATCCCCCATGTTGTGCAAAAAAGCGG
TTAGCTCCTTCGGTCCTCCGATCGTTGTCAGAAGTAAGTTGGCCGCAGTGTTATCACTCATGGTTATGGC
AGCACTGCATAATTCTCTTACTGTCATGCCATCCGTAAGATGCTTTTCTGTGACTGGTGAGTACTCAACC
AAGTCATTCTGAGAATAGTGTATGCGGCGACCGAGTTGCTCTTGCCCGGCGTCAATACGGGATAATACCG
CGCCACATAGCAGAACTTTAAAAGTGCTCATCATTGGAAAACGTTCTTCGGGGCGAAAACTCTCAAGGAT
CTTACCGCTGTTGAGATCCAGTTCGATGTAACCCACTCGTGCACCCAACTGATCTTCAGCATCTTTTACT
TTCACCAGCGTTTCTGGGTGAGCAAAAACAGGAAGGCAAAATGCCGCAAAAAAGGGAATAAGGGCGACAC
GGAAATGTTGAATACTCATACTCTTCCTTTTTCAATATTATTGAAGCATTTATCAGGGTTATTGTCTCAT
GAGCGGATACATATTTGAATGTATTTAGAAAAATAAACAAATAGGGGTTCCGCGCACATTTCCCCGAAAA
GTGCCACCTG
Features (pLannotate 1.2.2; 25 found; start..end, strand, type, name):
      4..383     +  enhancer       CMV enhancer: human cytomegalovirus immediate early enhancer
    386..661     +  promoter       chicken β-actin promoter: No description available
    662..1670    +  intron         chimeric intron: chimera between introns from chicken β-actin and rabbit β-globin
   1668..1724    +  CDS            HBB (fragment): HBB_LEPEU - Experimental evidence at protein level: Swiss-Prot protein existence level 1. Involved in oxygen transport from the lung to the various peripheral tissues. From Lepus europaeus (European hare).
   1724..1750    +  misc_feature   MCS (fragment): multiple cloning site
   1778..1870    +  CDS            CYP2C1 (fragment): CP2C1_RABIT - Experimental evidence at protein level: Swiss-Prot protein existence level 1. Cytochromes P450 are a group of heme-thiolate monooxygenases. In liver microsomes, this enzyme is involved in an NADPH-dependent electron transport pathway. It oxidizes a variety of structurally unrelated compounds, including steroids, fatty acids, and xenobiotics. From Oryctolagus cuniculus (Rabbit).
   1874..2581    +  CDS            mCherry: mCherry is a basic (constitutively fluorescent) red fluorescent protein published in 2004, derived from Discosoma sp.. It is reported to be a very rapidly-maturing monomer with low acid sensitivity.
   2642..3091    +  CDS            nMagHigh1: "negative Magnet" variant of an N-terminally truncated Vivid (VVD) blue light photoreceptor from Neurospora crassa (Kawano et al., 2015) rapidly heterodimerizes with pMag or pMagFast2 upon blue light irradiation
   3143..3276    +  intron         chimeric intron: chimera between introns from human β-globin and immunoglobulin heavy chain genes
   3285..3873    +  misc_feature   WPRE: woodchuck hepatitis virus posttranscriptional regulatory element
   3877..3893    +  misc_feature   MCS (fragment): pUC18/19 multiple cloning site
   3906..4017    +  polyA_signal   bGH poly(A) signal: bovine growth hormone polyadenylation signal
   4167..4238    +  CDS            HBB (fragment): HBB_PONPY - Experimental evidence at transcript level: Swiss-Prot protein existence level 2. Involved in oxygen transport from the lung to the various peripheral tissues. From Pongo pygmaeus (Bornean orangutan).
   4309..4364    +  polyA_signal   β-globin poly(A) signal: rabbit β-globin polyadenylation signal (Gil and Proudfoot, 1987)
   4747..4763    -  protein_bind   lac operator: The lac repressor binds to the lac operator to inhibit transcription in E. coli. This inhibition can be relieved by adding lactose or isopropyl-β-D-thiogalactopyranoside (IPTG). lac repressor encoded by lacI
   4771..4801    -  promoter       lac promoter: promoter for the E. coli lac operon
   4816..4837    -  protein_bind   CAP binding site: CAP binding activates transcription in the presence of cAMP. E. coli catabolite activator protein
   4850..4889    -  CDS            lacI (fragment): lac repressor; lacI; The lac repressor binds to the lac operator to inhibit transcription in E. coli. This inhibition can be relieved by adding lactose or isopropyl-β-D-thiogalactopyranoside (IPTG).
   4896..4918    +  promoter       SV40 promoter (fragment): SV40 enhancer and early promoter
   4942..5077    +  rep_origin     SV40 ori: SV40 origin of replication
   5097..5231    +  polyA_signal   SV40 poly(A) signal: SV40 polyadenylation signal
   5233..5287    -  CDS            lacI (fragment): lac repressor; lacI; The lac repressor binds to the lac operator to inhibit transcription in E. coli. This inhibition can be relieved by adding lactose or isopropyl-β-D-thiogalactopyranoside (IPTG).
   5470..6058    -  rep_origin     ori: high-copy-number ColE1/pMB1/pBR322/pUC origin of replication
   6229..7089    -  CDS            AmpR: β-lactamase; bla; confers resistance to ampicillin, carbenicillin, and related antibiotics
   7090..7194    -  promoter       AmpR promoter: bla
