>Addgene plasmid #162248 | ER-mCherry-eMagA | addgene full sequence | sequence record 320895 | Addgene Partial NGS Result
GACATTGATTATTGACTAGTTATTAATAGTAATCAATTACGGGGTCATTAGTTCATAGCCCATATATGGA
GTTCCGCGTTACATAACTTACGGTAAATGGCCCGCCTGGCTGACCGCCCAACGACCCCCGCCCATTGACG
TCAATAATGACGTATGTTCCCATAGTAACGCCAATAGGGACTTTCCATTGACGTCAATGGGTGGAGTATT
TACGGTAAACTGCCCACTTGGCAGTACATCAAGTGTATCATATGCCAAGTACGCCCCCTATTGACGTCAA
TGACGGTAAATGGCCCGCCTGGCATTATGCCCAGTACATGACCTTATGGGACTTTCCTACTTGGCAGTAC
ATCTACGTATTAGTCATCGCTATTACCATGGTCGAGGTGAGCCCCACGTTCTGCTTCACTCTCCCCATCT
CCCCCCCCTCCCCACCCCCAATTTTGTATTTATTTATTTTTTAATTATTTTGTGCAGCGATGGGGGCCTC
GGGCCGGGGAGGGCTCGGGGGAGGGGCGCGGCGGCCCCCGGAGCGCCGGCGGCTGTCGAGGCGCGGCGAG
CCGCAGCCATTGCCTTTTATGGTAATCGTGCGAGAGGGCGCAGGGACTTCCTTTGTCCCAAATCTGTGCG
GAGCCGAAATCTGGGAGGCGCCGCCGCACCCCCTCTAGCGGGCGCGGGGCGAAGCGGTGCGGCGCCGGCA
GGAAGGAAATGGGCGGGGAGGGCCTTCGTGCGTCGCCGCGCCGCCGTCCCCTTCTCCCTCTCCAGCCTCG
GGGCTGTCCGCGGGGGGACGGCTGCCTTCGGGGGGGACGGGGCAGGGCGGGGTTCGGCTTCTGGCGTGTG
ACCGGCGGCTCTAGAGCCTCTGCTAACCATGTTCATGCCTTCTTCTTTTTCCTACAGCTCCTGGGCAACG
TGCTGGTTATTGTGCTGTCTCATCATTTTGGCAAAGAATTCGGTACCGCGGGCCCGGGATCCACCGGAAG
CCACCTGCATGCGGCCGCGCCACCATGGATCCTGTGGTGGTGCTGGGGCTCTGTCTCTCCTGTTTGCTTC
TCCTTTCACTCTGGAAACAGAGCTATGGGGGAGGGTTGGATCCACCGGTCATGGTGAGCAAGGGCGAGGA
GGATAACATGGCCATCATCAAGGAGTTCATGCGCTTCAAGGTGCACATGGAGGGCTCCGTGAACGGCCAC
GAGTTCGAGATCGAGGGCGAGGGCGAGGGCCGCCCCTACGAGGGCACCCAGACCGCCAAGCTGAAGGTGA
CCAAGGGTGGCCCCCTGCCCTTCGCCTGGGACATCCTGTCCCCTCAGTTCATGTACGGCTCCAAGGCCTA
CGTGAAGCACCCCGCCGACATCCCCGACTACTTGAAGCTGTCCTTCCCCGAGGGCTTCAAGTGGGAGCGC
GTGATGAACTTCGAGGACGGCGGCGTGGTGACCGTGACCCAGGACTCCTCCCTGCAGGACGGCGAGTTCA
TCTACAAGGTGAAGCTGCGCGGCACCAACTTCCCCTCCGACGGCCCCGTAATGCAGAAGAAGACCATGGG
CTGGGAGGCCTCCTCCGAGCGGATGTACCCCGAGGACGGCGCCCTGAAGGGCGAGATCAAGCAGAGGCTG
AAGCTGAAGGACGGCGGCCACTACGACGCTGAGGTCAAGACCACCTACAAGGCCAAGAAGCCCGTGCAGC
TGCCCGGCGCCTACAACGTCAACATCAAGTTGGACATCACCTCCCACAACGAGGACTACACCATCGTGGA
ACAGTACGAACGCGCCGAGGGCCGCCACTCCACCGGCGGCATGGACGAGCTGTACAAGGCGGCTCCGGAG
GCAGCGGCGGTTCTGGAGGTTCCGGTGGCGGCTCCGACGCGTATGGGACACACTCTTTACGCCCCTGGAG
GATACGACATTATGGGATATTTGGATCAGATTGCGAACCGCCCAAACCCTCAGGTCGAACTGGGGCCTGT
GGACCTGTCATGTGCCCTGATCCTGTGCGATCTGAAGCAAAAGGACACTCCGATCGTCTACGCCTCGGAA
GCCTTCTTGGAGATGACCGGATACAACAGACATGAGGTGCTCGGCAGGAACTGCAGATTCCTGCAGTCCC
CCGACGGGATGGTGAAACCAAAGTCGACTCGCAAATATGTGGACTCGAACACGATCTACACCATCAAGAA
GGCCATCGACCGGAACGCCGAGGTCCAGGTGGAGGTGGTCAACTTTAAGAAGAACGGCCAGCGGTTCGTG
AACTTTCTGACCATCATTCCGGTCCGGGATGAAACCGGAGAGTACAGATACTCCATCGGATTCCAGTGCG
AAACCGAATGAGTTAACCTCGAGGTACCGATGAATAGCTAAGGTCGAGGCCGCAGGTAAGTATCAAGGTT
ACAAGACAGGTTTAAGGAGACCAATAGAAACTGGGCTTGTCGAGACAGAGAAGACTCTTGCGTTTCTGAT
AGGCACCTATTGGTCTTACTGACATCCACTTTGCCTTTCTCTCCACAGGTGTCGACAATCAACCTCTGGA
TTACAAAATTTGTGAAAGATTGACTGGTATTCTTAACTATGTTGCTCCTTTTACGCTATGTGGATACGCT
GCTTTAATGCCTTTGTATCATGCTATTGCTTCCCGTATGGCTTTCATTTTCTCCTCCTTGTATAAATCCT
GGTTGCTGTCTCTTTATGAGGAGTTGTGGCCCGTTGTCAGGCAACGTGGCGTGGTGTGCACTGTGTTTGC
TGACGCAACCCCCACTGGTTGGGGCATTGCCACCACCTGTCAGCTCCTTTCCGGGACTTTCGCTTTCCCC
CTCCCTATTGCCACGGCGGAACTCATCGCCGCCTGCCTTGCCCGCTGCTGGACAGGGGCTCGGCTGTTGG
GCACTGACAATTCCGTGGTGTTGTCGGGGAAGCTGACGTCCTTTCCATGGCTGCTCGCCTGTGTTGCCAC
CTGGATTCTGCGCGGGACGTCCTTCTGCTACGTCCCTTCGGCCCTCAATCCAGCGGACCTTCCTTCCCGC
GGCCTGCTGCCGGCTCTGCGGCCTCTTCCGCGTCTTCGCCTTCGCCCTCAGACGAGTCGGATCTCCCTTT
GGGCCGCCTCCCCGCCTGGAATTCGAGCTCGGTACGATCAGCCTCGACTGTGCCTTCTAGTTGCCAGCCA
TCTGTTGTTTGCCCCTCCCCCGTGCCTTCCTTGACCCTGGAAGGTGCCACTCCCACTGTCCTTTCCTAAT
AAAATGAGGAAATTGCATCGCATTGTCTGAGTAGGTGTCATTCTATTCTGGGGGGTGGGGTGGGGCAGGA
CAGCAAGGGGGAGGATTGGGAAGACAATAGCCCAGCTTTTGTTCCCTTTAGTGAGGGTTAATTGCGCGCT
TGGCGTAATCATGGTCATAGCTGTTTCCTGTGTGAAATTGTTATCCGCTAATTCACTCCTCAGGTGCAGG
CTGCCTATCAGAAGGTGGTGGCTGGTGTGGCCAATGCCCTGGCTCACAAATACCACTGAGATCTTTTTCC
CTCTGCCAAAAATTATGGGGACATCATGAAGCCCCTTGAGCATCTGACTTCTGGCTAATAAAGGAAATTT
ATTTTCATTGCAATAGTGTGTTGGAATTTTTTGTGTCTCTCACTCGGAAGGACATATGGGAGGGCAAATC
ATTTAAAACATCAGAATGAGTATTTGGTTTAGAGTTTGGCAACATATGCCCATATGCTGGCTGCCATGAA
CAAAGGTTGGCTATAAAGAGGTCATCAGTATATGAAACAGCCCCCTGCTGTCCATTCCTTATTCCATAGA
AAAGCCTTGACTTGAGGTTAGATTTTTTTTATATTTTGTTTTGTGTTATTTTTTTCTTTAACATCCCTAA
AATTTTCCTTACATGTTTTACTAGCCAGATTTTTCCTCCTCTCCTGACTACTCCCAGTCATAGCTGTCCC
TCTTCTCTTATGGAGATCCCTCGACCTGCAGCCCAAGCTTGGCGTAATCATGGTCATAGCTGTTTCCTGT
GTGAAATTGTTATCCGCTCACAATTCCACACAACATACGAGCCGGAAGCATAAAGTGTAAAGCCTGGGGT
GCCTAATGAGTGAGCTAACTCACATTAATTGCGTTGCGCTCACTGCCCGCTTTCCAGTCGGGAAACCTGT
CGTGCCAGCGGATCCGCATCTCAATTAGTCAGCAACCATAGTCCCGCCCCTAACTCCGCCCATCCCGCCC
CTAACTCCGCCCAGTTCCGCCCATTCTCCGCCCCATGGCTGACTAATTTTTTTTATTTATGCAGAGGCCG
AGGCCGCCTCGGCCTCTGAGCTATTCCAGAAGTAGTGAGGAGGCTTTTTTGGAGGCCTAGGCTTTTGCAA
AAAGCTAACTTGTTTATTGCAGCTTATAATGGTTACAAATAAAGCAATAGCATCACAAATTTCACAAATA
AAGCATTTTTTTCACTGCATTCTAGTTGTGGTTTGTCCAAACTCATCAATGTATCTTATCATGTCTGGAT
CCGCTGCATTAATGAATCGGCCAACGCGCGGGGAGAGGCGGTTTGCGTATTGGGCGCTCTTCCGCTTCCT
CGCTCACTGACTCGCTGCGCTCGGTCGTTCGGCTGCGGCGAGCGGTATCAGCTCACTCAAAGGCGGTAAT
ACGGTTATCCACAGAATCAGGGGATAACGCAGGAAAGAACATGTGAGCAAAAGGCCAGCAAAAGGCCAGG
AACCGTAAAAAGGCCGCGTTGCTGGCGTTTTTCCATAGGCTCCGCCCCCCTGACGAGCATCACAAAAATC
GACGCTCAAGTCAGAGGTGGCGAAACCCGACAGGACTATAAAGATACCAGGCGTTTCCCCCTGGAAGCTC
CCTCGTGCGCTCTCCTGTTCCGACCCTGCCGCTTACCGGATACCTGTCCGCCTTTCTCCCTTCGGGAAGC
GTGGCGCTTTCTCATAGCTCACGCTGTAGGTATCTCAGTTCGGTGTAGGTCGTTCGCTCCAAGCTGGGCT
GTGTGCACGAACCCCCCGTTCAGCCCGACCGCTGCGCCTTATCCGGTAACTATCGTCTTGAGTCCAACCC
GGTAAGACACGACTTATCGCCACTGGCAGCAGCCACTGGTAACAGGATTAGCAGAGCGAGGTATGTAGGC
GGTGCTACAGAGTTCTTGAAGTGGTGGCCTAACTACGGCTACACTAGAAGAACAGTATTTGGTATCTGCG
CTCTGCTGAAGCCAGTTACCTTCGGAAAAAGAGTTGGTAGCTCTTGATCCGGCAAACAAACCACCGCTGG
TAGCGGTGGTTTTTTTGTTTGCAAGCAGCAGATTACGCGCAGAAAAAAAGGATCTCAAGAAGATCCTTTG
ATCTTTTCTACGGGGTCTGACGCTCAGTGGAACGAAAACTCACGTTAAGGGATTTTGGTCATGAGATTAT
CAAAAAGGATCTTCACCTAGATCCTTTTAAATTAAAAATGAAGTTTTAAATCAATCTAAAGTATATATGA
GTAAACTTGGTCTGACAGTTACCAATGCTTAATCAGTGAGGCACCTATCTCAGCGATCTGTCTATTTCGT
TCATCCATAGTTGCCTGACTCCCCGTCGTGTAGATAACTACGATACGGGAGGGCTTACCATCTGGCCCCA
GTGCTGCAATGATACCGCGAGACCCACGCTCACCGGCTCCAGATTTATCAGCAATAAACCAGCCAGCCGG
AAGGGCCGAGCGCAGAAGTGGTCCTGCAACTTTATCCGCCTCCATCCAGTCTATTAATTGTTGCCGGGAA
GCTAGAGTAAGTAGTTCGCCAGTTAATAGTTTGCGCAACGTTGTTGCCATTGCTACAGGCATCGTGGTGT
CACGCTCGTCGTTTGGTATGGCTTCATTCAGCTCCGGTTCCCAACGATCAAGGCGAGTTACATGATCCCC
CATGTTGTGCAAAAAAGCGGTTAGCTCCTTCGGTCCTCCGATCGTTGTCAGAAGTAAGTTGGCCGCAGTG
TTATCACTCATGGTTATGGCAGCACTGCATAATTCTCTTACTGTCATGCCATCCGTAAGATGCTTTTCTG
TGACTGGTGAGTACTCAACCAAGTCATTCTGAGAATAGTGTATGCGGCGACCGAGTTGCTCTTGCCCGGC
GTCAATACGGGATAATACCGCGCCACATAGCAGAACTTTAAAAGTGCTCATCATTGGAAAACGTTCTTCG
GGGCGAAAACTCTCAAGGATCTTACCGCTGTTGAGATCCAGTTCGATGTAACCCACTCGTGCACCCAACT
GATCTTCAGCATCTTTTACTTTCACCAGCGTTTCTGGGTGAGCAAAAACAGGAAGGCAAAATGCCGCAAA
AAAGGGAATAAGGGCGACACGGAAATGTTGAATACTCATACTCTTCCTTTTTCAATATTATTGAAGCATT
TATCAGGGTTATTGTCTCATGAGCGGATACATATTTGAATGTATTTAGAAAAATAAACAAATAGGGGTTC
CGCGCACATTTCCCCGAAAAGTGCCACCTGGGTC
Features (pLannotate 1.2.2; 26 found; start..end, strand, type, name):
      1..380     +  enhancer       CMV enhancer: human cytomegalovirus immediate early enhancer
    382..487     +  promoter       chicken β-actin promoter (fragment): contains a 21-bp deletion relative to the standard chicken β-actin promoter
    486..897     +  intron         chimeric intron (fragment): chimera between introns from chicken β-actin and rabbit β-globin
    895..951     +  CDS            HBB (fragment): HBB_LEPEU - Experimental evidence at protein level: Swiss-Prot protein existence level 1. Involved in oxygen transport from the lung to the various peripheral tissues. From Lepus europaeus (European hare).
    951..977     +  misc_feature   MCS (fragment): multiple cloning site
   1005..1097    +  CDS            CYP2C1 (fragment): CP2C1_RABIT - Experimental evidence at protein level: Swiss-Prot protein existence level 1. Cytochromes P450 are a group of heme-thiolate monooxygenases. In liver microsomes, this enzyme is involved in an NADPH-dependent electron transport pathway. It oxidizes a variety of structurally unrelated compounds, including steroids, fatty acids, and xenobiotics. From Oryctolagus cuniculus (Rabbit).
   1101..1808    +  CDS            mCherry: mCherry is a basic (constitutively fluorescent) red fluorescent protein published in 2004, derived from Discosoma sp.. It is reported to be a very rapidly-maturing monomer with low acid sensitivity.
   1869..2318    +  CDS            nMagHigh1: "negative Magnet" variant of an N-terminally truncated Vivid (VVD) blue light photoreceptor from Neurospora crassa (Kawano et al., 2015) rapidly heterodimerizes with pMag or pMagFast2 upon blue light irradiation
   2366..2498    +  intron         chimeric intron: chimera between introns from human β-globin and immunoglobulin heavy chain genes
   2507..3095    +  misc_feature   WPRE: woodchuck hepatitis virus posttranscriptional regulatory element
   3099..3115    +  misc_feature   MCS (fragment): pUC18/19 multiple cloning site
   3128..3239    +  polyA_signal   bGH poly(A) signal: bovine growth hormone polyadenylation signal
   3335..3353    -  promoter       T3 promoter: promoter for bacteriophage T3 RNA polymerase
   3412..3486    +  CDS            HBB (fragment): HBB_PONPY - Experimental evidence at transcript level: Swiss-Prot protein existence level 2. Involved in oxygen transport from the lung to the various peripheral tissues. From Pongo pygmaeus (Bornean orangutan).
   3557..3612    +  polyA_signal   β-globin poly(A) signal: rabbit β-globin polyadenylation signal (Gil and Proudfoot, 1987)
   3997..4013    -  protein_bind   lac operator: The lac repressor binds to the lac operator to inhibit transcription in E. coli. This inhibition can be relieved by adding lactose or isopropyl-β-D-thiogalactopyranoside (IPTG). lac repressor encoded by lacI
   4021..4051    -  promoter       lac promoter: promoter for the E. coli lac operon
   4066..4087    -  protein_bind   CAP binding site: CAP binding activates transcription in the presence of cAMP. E. coli catabolite activator protein
   4100..4139    -  CDS            lacI (fragment): lac repressor; lacI; The lac repressor binds to the lac operator to inhibit transcription in E. coli. This inhibition can be relieved by adding lactose or isopropyl-β-D-thiogalactopyranoside (IPTG).
   4146..4168    +  promoter       SV40 promoter (fragment): SV40 enhancer and early promoter
   4192..4327    +  rep_origin     SV40 ori: SV40 origin of replication
   4347..4481    +  polyA_signal   SV40 poly(A) signal: SV40 polyadenylation signal
   4483..4537    -  CDS            lacI (fragment): lac repressor; lacI; The lac repressor binds to the lac operator to inhibit transcription in E. coli. This inhibition can be relieved by adding lactose or isopropyl-β-D-thiogalactopyranoside (IPTG).
   4720..5308    -  rep_origin     ori: high-copy-number ColE1/pMB1/pBR322/pUC origin of replication
   5479..6339    -  CDS            AmpR: β-lactamase; bla; confers resistance to ampicillin, carbenicillin, and related antibiotics
   6340..6444    -  promoter       AmpR promoter: bla
