[The description below was written by a language model from this plasmid's Addgene catalogue record and pLannotate feature annotations shown in this document.]
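Description:
ER-mCherry-eMagA is a mammalian expression plasmid built on a pCAGGS-type electroporation backbone carrying a WPRE. It is maintained in E. coli through a high-copy ColE1/pUC origin and selected with ampicillin via the AmpR (β-lactamase) cassette. Expression is driven by the CAG arrangement: the CMV immediate-early enhancer, the chicken β-actin promoter and a chicken β-actin/rabbit β-globin chimeric intron. Downstream of the coding region lie a second small chimeric intron, the WPRE, which boosts transcript stability and expression, and a bGH polyadenylation signal followed by a rabbit β-globin poly(A) signal. An SV40 origin fragment and lac promoter/operator remnants are also present as backbone elements.

The synthetic insert encodes a three-part fusion. An N-terminal segment from rabbit cytochrome P450 (annotated as CYP2C1) acts as an endoplasmic reticulum targeting sequence. It is followed by the red fluorescent protein mCherry and then eMagA. The annotation software matches eMagA to nMagHigh1, the "negative Magnet" variant of the truncated Neurospora Vivid blue-light photoreceptor, and the associated publication title indicates it belongs to an optimized set of Vivid-derived Magnets. The fusion thus displays one half of a blue-light-dependent heterodimerization pair at the ER and can be followed by red fluorescence. Illumination should recruit a partner protein carrying the complementary Magnet, a use suited to subcellular optogenetics in mammalian cells. The partner construct is not part of this record.

Two sequence records are given. The depositor's full sequence is 7,220 nt, whereas the repository's partial NGS assembly is 6,474 nt. The NGS assembly shows only fragments of the β-actin promoter and first intron, so the shortfall probably reflects incomplete assembly of that region. The remaining features agree between the two records, apart from a T3 promoter called only in the NGS record.
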