Addgene plasmid #162248: ER-mCherry-eMagA
Purpose: Blue-light dependent heterodimerization system
Depositing lab: Pietro De Camilli. Publication: Optimized Vivid-derived Magnets photodimerizers for subcellular optogenetics in mammalian cells. Benedetti L, Marvin JS, Falahati H, Guillen-Samander A, Looger LL, De Camilli P. Elife. 2020 Nov 11;9. pii: 63230. doi: 10.7554/eLife.63230. PubMed 33174843.
Backbone
  Vector backbone: M18 pCAGGS WPRE electroporation vector (Gray et al., 2016)
  Backbone size w/o insert (bp): 5903
  Vector type: Mammalian Expression
Growth in bacteria
  Bacterial resistance: Ampicillin, 100 μg/mL
  Growth temperature: 37°C
  Growth strain: DH5alpha
  Copy number: High Copy
Gene/Insert
  Gene/Insert name: CytP450 ER targeting sequencel-mCherry-eMagA
  Species: Synthetic
  Insert size (bp): 1317
  Promoter: beta-actin promoter
  Cloning method: Restriction Enzyme; 5′ cloning site NotI (unknown if destroyed); 3′ cloning site HpaI (unknown if destroyed)
Terms and licenses: Academic/Nonprofit Terms; Industry Terms: Not Available to Industry
Depositor comments: Please visit https://doi.org/10.1101/2020.08.28.272807 for bioRxiv preprint.
How to cite: ER-mCherry-eMagA was a gift from Pietro De Camilli (Addgene plasmid # 162248 ; http://n2t.net/addgene:162248 ; RRID:Addgene_162248)
